>Addgene plasmid #61332 | pCri-9b | depositor partial sequence | sequence record 99662 | Cloning/Expression region
CATGCAAGGAGATGGCGCCCAACAGTCCCCCGGCCACGGGGCCTGCCACCATACCCACGCCGAAACAAGC
GCTCATGAGCCCGAAGTGGCGAGCCCGATCTTCCCCATCGGTGATGTCGGCGATATAGGCGCCAGCAACC
GCACCTGTGGCGCCGGTGATGCCGGCCACGATGCGTCCGGCGTAGAGGATCGAGATCTCGATCCCGCGAA
ATTAATACGACTCACTATAGGGGAATTGTGAGCGGATAACAATTCCCCTCTAGAAATAATTTTGTTTAAC
TTTAAGAAGGAGATATATATATGAAATACCTGCTGCCGACCGCTGCTGCTGGTCTGCTGCTCCTCGCTGC
CCAGCCGGCGATGCATATGGCTAGCAAAGTGAGCAAGGGCGAGGAGCTGTTCACCGGGGTGGTGCCCATC
CTGGTCGAGCTGGACGGCGACGTAAACGGCCACAAGTTCAGCGTGTCCGGCGAGGGCGAGGGCGATGCCA
CCTACGGCAAGCTGACCCTGAAGTTCATCTGCACCACCGGCAAGCTGCCCGTGCCCTGGCCCACCCTCGT
GACCACCTTCGGCTACGGCCTGCAGTGCTTCGCCCGCTACCCCGACCACATGAAGCAGCACGACTTCTTC
AAGTCCGCCATGCCCGAAGGCTACGTCCAGGAGCGCACCATCTTCTTCAAGGACGACGGCAACTACAAGA
CCCGCGCCGAGGTGAAGTTCGAGGGCGACACCCTGGTGAACCGCATCGAGCTGAAGGGCATCGACTTCAA
GGAGGACGGCAACATCCTGGGGCACAAGCTGGAGTACAACTACAACAGCCACAACGTCTATATCATGGCC
GACAAGCAGAAGAACGGCATCAAGGTGAACTTCAAGATCCGCCACAACATCGAGGACGGCAGCGTGCAGC
TCGCCGACCACTACCAGCAGAACACCCCCATCGGCGACGGCCCCGTGCTGCTGCCCGACAACCACTACCT
GAGCACCCAGTCCGCCCTGAGCAAAGACCCCAACGAGAAGCGCGATCACATGGTCCTGCTGGAGTTCGTG
ACCGCCGCCGGGATCACTCTCGGCATGGACGAGCTGTACAAGTAAGGTACCGGATCCGAATTCGAGCTCC
GTCGACAAGCTTGCGGCCGCACTCGAGCACCACCACCACCACCACTGAGATCCGGCTGCTAACAAAGCCC
GAAAGGAAGCTGAGTTGGCTGCTGCCACCGCTGAGCAATAACTAGCATAACCCCTTGGGGCCTCTAAACG
GGTCTTGAGGGGTTTTTTGCTGAAAGGAGGAACTATATCCGGATTGGCGAATGGGACGCGCCCTGTAACG
GCGCAT
