>Addgene plasmid #61332 | pCri-9b | addgene partial sequence | sequence record 101017 | EGFP-C 5'-CATGGTCCTGCTGGAGTTCGTG-3'
GTAAGGTACCGGATCCGAATTCGAGCTCCGTCGACAAGCTTGCGGCCGCACTCGAGCACCACCACCACCA
CCACTGAGATCCGGCTGCTAACAAAGCCCGAAAGGAAGCTGAGTTGGCTGCTGCCACCGCTGAGCAATAA
CTAGCATAACCCCTTGGGGCCTCTAAACGGGTCTTGAGGGGTTTTTTGCTGAAAGGAGGAACTATATCCG
GATTGGCGAATGGG
[124 nt withheld, positions 225-348]
C
[91 nt withheld, positions 350-440]
A
[49 nt withheld, positions 442-490]
CCTTTGACGTTGGAGTCCACGTTCTTT
[37 nt withheld, positions 518-554]
ACCCTATCTCGGTCTATTCTTTTGATTTATAAGGGATTTTGCCGATTTCGGCCTATTGGTTAAAAAATGA
GCTGATTTAACAAAAATTTAACGCGAATTTTAACAAAATATTAACGCTTACAATTTAGGTGGCACTTTTC
GGGGAAATGTGCGCGGAACCCCTATTTGTTTATTTTTCTAAATACATTCAAATATGTATCCGCTCATGAA
TTAATTCTTAG
