>Addgene plasmid #61332 | pCri-9b | addgene partial sequence | sequence record 101345 | EGFP-N 5'-CGTCGCCGTCCAGCTCGACCAG-3'
GCGACGGCGCGTGCAGGGCCAGACTGGAGGTGGCAACGCCAATCAGCAACGACTGTTTGCCCGCCAGTTG
TTGTGCCACGCGGTTGGGAATGTAATTCAGCTCCGCCATCGCCGCTTCCACTTTTTCCCGCGTTTTCGCA
GAAACGTGGCTGGCCTGGTTCACCACGCGGGAAACGGTCTGATAAGAGACACCGGCATACTCTGCGACAT
CGTATAACGTTACTGGTTTCACATTCACCACCCTGAATTGACTCTCTTCCGGGCGCTATCATGCCATACC
GCGAAAGGTTTTGCGCCATTCGATGGTGTCCGGGATCTCGACGCTCTCCCTTATGCGACTCCTGCATTAG
GAAGCAGCCCAGTAGTAGGTTGAGGCCGTTGAGCACCGCCGCCGCAAGGAATGGTGCATGCAAGGAGATG
GCGCCCAACAGTCCCCCGGCCACGGGGCCTGCCACCATACCCACGCCGAAACAAGCGCTCATGAGCCCGA
AGTGGCGAGCCCGATCTTCCCCATCGGTGATGTCGGCGATATAGGCGCCAGCAACCGCACCTGTGGCGCC
GGTGATGCCGGCCACGATGCGTCCGGCGTAGAGGATCGAGATCTCGATCCCGCGAAATTAATACGACTCA
CTATAGGGGAATTGTGAGCGGATAACAATTCCCCTCTAGAAATAATTTTGTTTAACTTTAAGAAGGAGAT
ATATATATGAAATACCTGCTGCCGACCGCTGCTGCTGGTCTGCTGCTCCTCGCTGCCCAGCCGGCGATGC
ATATGGCTAGCAAAGTGAGC
