[The description below was written by a language model from this plasmid's Addgene catalogue record.]
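Description:
pCri-9b is a bacterial expression plasmid built on a pET backbone, with a recorded total size of about 6.1 kb. It belongs to the pCri system, a collection of vectors assembled for recombinant protein expression and purification. The plasmid is maintained in standard E. coli cloning strains under kanamycin selection and is listed as low copy. The record does not name the origin of replication, and no feature table accompanies the entry, so element positions and the exact layout of the expression cassette cannot be confirmed here.

The recorded insert is green fluorescent protein carrying a C-terminal His-tag. The polyhistidine tag allows the expressed protein to be captured by immobilized metal affinity chromatography, while GFP gives a visible or fluorescent readout of expression. The promoter is not stated in the record. pET-family vectors typically rely on a T7 promoter under lac operator control and are expressed in hosts supplying T7 RNA polymerase, but that arrangement should be treated as an expectation from the backbone name, not a documented feature of this plasmid. The record also does not say whether GFP serves as a fusion partner, a placeholder to be replaced by a gene of interest, or simply a test protein, nor does it describe any protease cleavage site or the cloning sites.

The stated purpose is simply protein expression, consistent with use as one member of a vector set for producing and purifying His-tagged recombinant proteins in bacteria.
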