Addgene plasmid #61332: pCri-9b
Purpose: Protein expression.
Depositing lab: F Xavier Gomis-Ruth. Depositing organization: Institut de Biologia Molecular de Barcelona (IBMB-CSIC). Publication: The pCri System: A Vector Collection for Recombinant Protein Expression and Purification. Goulas T, Cuppari A, Garcia-Castellanos R, Snipas S, Glockshuber R, Arolas JL, Gomis-Ruth FX. PLoS One. 2014 Nov 11;9(11):e112643. doi: 10.1371/journal.pone.0112643. eCollection 2014. PONE-D-14-36402 PubMed 25386923.
Backbone
  Vector backbone: pET
  Total vector size (bp): 6100
  Vector type: Bacterial Expression
Growth in bacteria
  Bacterial resistance: Kanamycin, 50 μg/mL
  Growth temperature: 37°C
  Growth strain: DH5alpha
  Copy number: Low Copy
Gene/Insert
  Gene/Insert name: Green fluorescent protein
  Tag / fusion protein: His-tag (C terminal on insert)
Terms and licenses: Academic/Nonprofit Terms; Industry Terms: Not Available to Industry
How to cite: pCri-9b was a gift from F Xavier Gomis-Ruth (Addgene plasmid # 61332 ; http://n2t.net/addgene:61332 ; RRID:Addgene_61332)
